Addgene plasmid #48503: pFUSB4_GACT
Depositing lab: Stephen Ekker. Depositing organization: Mayo Foundation for Medical Education and Research. Publication: High Efficiency In Vivo Genome Engineering with a Simplified 15-RVD GoldyTALEN Design. Ma AC, Lee HB, Clark KJ, Ekker SC. PLoS One. 2013 May 29;8(5):e65259. doi: 10.1371/journal.pone.0065259. Print 2013. PubMed 23734242.
Backbone
  Vector backbone: pFUS_B4
  Vector type: Mammalian Expression, TALEN
Growth in bacteria
  Bacterial resistance: Spectinomycin, 50 μg/mL
  Growth temperature: 37°C
  Growth strain: Top10
  Copy number: Unknown
Gene/Insert
  Gene/Insert name: RVD sequence: NN NI HD NG
  Species: Synthetic
  Cloning method: Unknown
  Sequencing primers: 5′ ttgatgcctggcagttccct; 3′ cgaaccgaacaggcttatgt
Terms and licenses: Academic/Nonprofit Terms; Industry Terms: Not Available to Industry
Depositor comments: Plasmid was created using Golden Gate cloning.
How to cite: pFUSB4_GACT was a gift from Stephen Ekker (Addgene plasmid # 48503 ; http://n2t.net/addgene:48503 ; RRID:Addgene_48503)
