[The description below was written by a language model from this plasmid's Addgene catalogue record and pLannotate feature annotations shown in this document.]
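Description:
pFUSB4_GACT is a small (about 2.9 kb) intermediate array plasmid for Golden Gate assembly of TAL effector nucleases, built on the pFUS_B4 backbone. It carries a pre-assembled block of four synthetic TALE repeats whose repeat-variable diresidues are NN, NI, HD and NG, which by the standard TALE recognition code correspond to the bases G, A, C and T reflected in the plasmid name. Although the catalogue lists it under mammalian expression and TALEN vector types, the annotated features show no eukaryotic promoter, nuclease domain or polyadenylation signal. It is therefore best understood as a bacterial cloning intermediate rather than an expression construct in its own right.

The plasmid is propagated in E. coli through a high-copy ColE1/pUC-type origin and is selected with spectinomycin via the aadA aminoglycoside adenylyltransferase gene. This marker lies downstream of a class 1 integron Pc promoter fragment and a residual piece of a gentamicin acetyltransferase gene. Short remnants of lacZα and lacI, together with the rrnB T1 and T2 terminators, surround the cloning region. The lacZα remnant is consistent with a blue/white screening cassette having been displaced when the repeats were inserted, though the record does not say so explicitly. The automated annotation did not label the TALE repeats themselves, which presumably occupy the unannotated stretch near the start of the sequence.

The associated publication describes a simplified 15-RVD GoldyTALEN design for in vivo genome engineering. Plasmids like this one appear to serve as a library of ready-made four-repeat modules. In a second Golden Gate step, such modules can be combined with other arrays and a final half-repeat in a TALEN destination scaffold, reducing the assembly work needed per target site.
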