Features (pLannotate 1.2.2; 8 found; start..end, strand, type, name):
      3..39      -  CDS            lacZα (fragment): LacZα fragment of β-galactosidase; lacZ fragment
    596..619     +  promoter       Pc promoter (fragment): intI1 (promoter lies within the coding sequence); class 1 integron promoter
    795..851     +  CDS            GmR (fragment): gentamycin acetyltransferase; aacC1; confers resistance to gentamycin
    858..1649    +  CDS            SmR: aminoglycoside adenylyltransferase (Murphy, 1985); aadA; confers resistance to spectinomycin and streptomycin
   1742..2330    +  rep_origin     ori: high-copy-number ColE1/pMB1/pBR322/pUC origin of replication
   2513..2605    +  CDS            lacI (fragment): lac repressor; lacI; The lac repressor binds to the lac operator to inhibit transcription in E. coli. This inhibition can be relieved by adding lactose or isopropyl-β-D-thiogalactopyranoside (IPTG).
   2660..2687    -  terminator     rrnB T2 terminator: transcription terminator T2 from the E. coli rrnB gene
   2819..2862    +  terminator     rrnB T1 terminator: Escherichia coli rrnB; transcription terminator T1 from the E. coli rrnB gene
>Addgene plasmid #48503 | pFUSB4_GACT | depositor full sequence | sequence record 70203 | Full Sequence
ATGTTTTCCCAGTCACGACGTTGTAAAACGACGGCCAGTCTTAAGCGTCTCATGGCCTGACCCCGGACCA
AGTGGTGGCCTATCGCCAGCAACAATGGCGGCAAGCAAGCGCTCGAAACGGTGCAGCGGCTGTTGCCGGT
GCTGTGCCAGGACCATGGCCTGACCCCGGACCAAGTGGTGGCTATCGCCAGCAACATTGGCGGCAAGCAA
GCGCTCGAAACGGTGCAGCGGCTGTTGCCGGTGCTGTGCCAGGACCATGGCCTGACTCCGGACCAAGTGG
TGGCTATCGCCAGCCACGATGGCGGCAAGCAAGCGCTCGAAACGGTGCAGCGGCTGTTGCCGGTGCTGTG
CCAGGACCATGGCCTGACCCCGGACCAAGTGGTGGCTATCGCCAGCAACGGTGGCGGCAAGCAAGCGCTC
GAAACGGTGCAGCGGCTGTTGCCGGTGCTGTGCCAGGACCATGGCCTGACCCCGGACCAAGTGGTGGCTA
TCGAGACGTCTAGACCAGCCAGGACAGAAATGCCTCGACTTCGCTGCTACCCAAGGTTGCCGGGTGACGC
ACACCGTGGAAACGGATGAAGGCACGAACCCAGTGGACATAAGCCTGTTCGGTTCGTAAGCTGTAATGCA
AGTAGCGTATGCGCTCACGCAACTGGTCCAGAACCTTGACCGAACGCAGCGGTGGTAACGGCGCAGTGGC
GGTTTTCATGGCTTGTTATGACTGTTTTTTTGGGGTACAGTCTATGCCTCGGGCATCCAAGCAGCAAGCG
CGTTACGCCGTGGGTCGATGTTTGATGTTATGGAGCAGCAACGATGTTACGCAGCAGGGCAGTCGCCCTA
AAACAAAGTTAAACATTATGAGGGAAGCGGTGATCGCCGAAGTATCGACTCAACTATCAGAGGTAGTTGG
CGTCATCGAGCGCCATCTCGAACCGACGTTGCTGGCCGTACATTTGTACGGCTCCGCAGTGGATGGCGGC
CTGAAGCCACACAGTGATATTGATTTGCTGGTTACGGTGACCGTAAGGCTTGATGAAACAACGCGGCGAG
CTTTGATCAACGACCTTTTGGAAACTTCGGCTTCCCCTGGAGAGAGCGAGATTCTCCGCGCTGTAGAAGT
CACCATTGTTGTGCACGACGACATCATTCCGTGGCGTTATCCAGCTAAGCGCGAACTGCAATTTGGAGAA
TGGCAGCGCAATGACATTCTTGCAGGTATCTTCGAGCCAGCCACGATCGACATTGATCTGGCTATCTTGC
TGACAAAAGCAAGAGAACATAGCGTTGCCTTGGTAGGTCCAGCGGCGGAGGAACTCTTTGATCCGGTTCC
TGAACAGGATCTATTTGAGGCGCTAAATGAAACCTTAACGCTATGGAACTCGCCGCCCGACTGGGCTGGC
GATGAGCGAAATGTAGTGCTTACGTTGTCCCGCATTTGGTACAGCGCAGTAACCGGCAAAATCGCGCCGA
AGGATGTCGCTGCCGACTGGGCAATGGAGCGCCTGCCGGCCCAGTATCAGCCCGTCATACTTGAAGCTAG
ACAGGCTTATCTTGGACAAGAAGAAGATCGCTTGGCCTCGCGCGCAGATCAGTTGGAAGAATTTGTCCAC
TACGTGAAAGGCGAGATCACCAAGGTAGTCGGCAAATAACCCTCGAGCCACCCATGACCAAAATCCCTTA
ACGTGAGTTACGCGTCGTTCCACTGAGCGTCAGACCCCGTAGAAAAGATCAAAGGATCTTCTTGAGATCC
TTTTTTTCTGCGCGTAATCTGCTGCTTGCAAACAAAAAAACCACCGCTACCAGCGGTGGTTTGTTTGCCG
GATCAAGAGCTACCAACTCTTTTTCCGAAGGTAACTGGCTTCAGCAGAGCGCAGATACCAAATACTGTCC
TTCTAGTGTAGCCGTAGTTAGGCCACCACTTCAAGAACTCTGTAGCACCGCCTACATACCTCGCTCTGCT
AATCCTGTTACCAGTGGCTGCTGCCAGTGGCGATAAGTCGTGTCTTACCGGGTTGGACTCAAGACGATAG
TTACCGGATAAGGCGCAGCGGTCGGGCTGAACGGGGGGTTCGTGCACACAGCCCAGCTTGGAGCGAACGA
CCTACACCGAACTGAGATACCTACAGCGTGAGCATTGAGAAAGCGCCACGCTTCCCGAAGGGAGAAAGGC
GGACAGGTATCCGGTAAGCGGCAGGGTCGGAACAGGAGAGCGCACGAGGGAGCTTCCAGGGGGAAACGCC
TGGTATCTTTATAGTCCTGTCGGGTTTCGCCACCTCTGACTTGAGCGTCGATTTTTGTGATGCTCGTCAG
GGGGGCGGAGCCTATGGAAAAACGCCAGCAACGCGGCCTTTTTACGGTTCCTGGCCTTTTGCTGGCCTTT
TGCTCACATGTTCTTTCCTGCGTTATCCCCTGATTCTGTGGATAACCGTATTACCGCCTTTGAGTGAGCT
GATACCGCTCGCCGCAGCCGAACGACCGAGCGCAGCGAGTCAGTGAGCGAGGAAGCGGAAGAGCGCCCAA
TACGCAAACCGCCTCTCCCCGCGCGTTGGCCGATTCATTAATGCAGCTGGCACGACAGGTTTCCCGACTG
GAAAGCGGGCAGTGAGCGCAACGCAATTAATACGCGTACCGCTAGCCAGGAAGAGTTTGTAGAAACGCAA
AAAGGCCATCCGTCAGGATGGCCTTCTGCTTAGTTTGATGCCTGGCAGTTTATGGCGGGCGTCCTGCCCG
CCACCCTCCGGGCCGTTGCTTCACAACGTTCAAATCCGCTCCCGGCGGATTTGTCCTACTCAGGAGAGCG
TTCACCGACAAACAACAGATAAAACGAAAGGCCCAGTCTTCCGACTGAGCCTTTCGTTTTATTTGATGCC
TGGCAGTTCCCTACTCTCGCGTTAACGCTAGCATGG
