>Addgene plasmid #48503 | pFUSB4_GACT | addgene partial sequence | sequence record 70967 | pCR8_F1 5'-ttgatgcctggcagttccct-3'
GTCACGACGTTGTAAAACGACGGCCAGTCTTAAGCGTCTCATGGCCTGACCCCGGACCAAGTGGTGGCTA
TCGCCAGCAACAATGGCGGCAAGCAAGCGCTCGAAACGGTGCAGCGGCTGTTGCCGGTGCTGTGCCAGGA
CCATGGCCTGACCCCGGACCAAGTGGTGGCTATCGCCAGCAACATTGGCGGCAAGCAAGCGCTCGAAACG
GTGCAGCGGCTGTTGCCGGTGCTGTGCCAGGACCATGGCCTGACTCCGGACCAAGTGGTGGCTATCGCCA
GCCACGATGGCGGCAAGCAAGCGCTCGAAACGGTGCAGCGGCTGTTGCCGGTGCTGTGCCAGGACCATGG
CCTGACCCCGGACCAAGTGGTGGCTATCGCCAGCAACGGTGGCGGCAAGCAAGCGCTCGAAACGGTGCAG
CGGCTGTTGCCGGTGCTGTGCCAGGACCATGGCCTGACCCCGGACCAAGTGGTGGCTATCGAGACGTCTA
GACCAGCCAGGACAGAAATGCCTCGACTTCGCTGCTACCCAAGGTTGCCGGGTGACGCACACCGTGGAAA
CGGATGAAGGCACGAACCCAGTGGACATAAGCCTGTTCGGTTCGTAAGCTGTAATGCAAGTAGCGTATGC
GCTCACGCAACTGGTCCAGAACCTTGACCGAACGCAGCGGTGGTAACGGCGCAGTGGCGGTTTTCATGGC
TTGTTATGACTGTTTTTTTGGGGTACAGTCTATGCCTCGGGCATCCAAGCAGCAAGCGCGTTACGCCGTG
GGTCGATGTTTGATGTTATGGAGCAGCAACGATGTTACGCAGCAGGGCAGTCGCCCTAAAACAAAGTTAA
ACATTATGAGGGAAGCGGTGATCGCCGAAGTATCGACTCAACTATCAGAGGTAGTTGGCGTCATCGAGCG
CCATCTCGAACCGACGTTGCTGGCCGTACATTTGTA
